Addgene plasmid #144918: TFORF3442
Purpose: Lentiviral vector for overexpressing transcription factor ORFs with unique 24-bp barcodes. Barcodes facilitate identification of transcription factors in pooled screens.
Depositing lab: Feng Zhang. Depositing organization: Broad Institute. Publication: A transcription factor atlas of directed differentiation. Joung J, Ma S, Tay T, Geiger-Schuller KR, Kirchgatterer PC, Verdine VK, Guo B, Arias-Garcia MA, Allen WE, Singh A, Kuksenko O, Abudayyeh OO, Gootenberg JS, Fu Z, Macrae RK, Buenrostro JD, Regev A, Zhang F. Cell. 2023 Jan 5;186(1):209-229.e26. doi: 10.1016/j.cell.2022.11.026. PubMed 36608654.
Backbone
  Vector backbone: pLX_TRC317
  Backbone manufacturer: Broad Institute Genetic Perturbation Platform
  Backbone size w/o insert (bp): 8264
  Vector type: Mammalian Expression, Lentiviral
  Selectable markers: Puromycin
Growth in bacteria
  Bacterial resistance: Ampicillin, 100 μg/mL
  Growth temperature: 37°C
  Growth strain: NEB Stable
  Copy number: High Copy
Gene/Insert
  Gene/Insert name: ZNF177
  Species: H. sapiens (human)
  Insert size (bp): 1169
  Entrez Gene: ZNF177 (a.k.a. PIGX)
  Promoter: EF1a
  Tag / fusion protein: V5 (C terminal on insert)
  Cloning method: Gateway Cloning
  Sequencing primers: 5′ GGGTGGAGACTGAAGTTAGGCCAG; 3′ CACATAGCGTAAAAGGAGCAACATAG
Resource information
  A portion of this plasmid was derived from a plasmid made by: Broad Institute Genetic Perturbation Platform
Terms and licenses: Academic/Nonprofit Terms; Industry Terms: Not Available to Industry
Depositor comments: NM_003451.2 Please test multiple small colonies in case of plasmid recombination. To make this collection available in a timely manner, a portion of this collection was not fully sequenced by Addgene. If an Addgene verified full plasmid sequence is not available, please contact us prior to placing an order to request the full sequence.
How to cite: TFORF3442 was a gift from Feng Zhang (Addgene plasmid # 144918 ; http://n2t.net/addgene:144918 ; RRID:Addgene_144918)
