[The description below was written by a language model from this plasmid's Addgene catalogue record and pLannotate feature annotations shown in this document.]
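Description:
TFORF3442 is a lentiviral mammalian expression plasmid built on the pLX_TRC317 backbone from the Broad Institute Genetic Perturbation Platform, and it belongs to a barcoded library of transcription factor open reading frames. It is propagated in E. coli through a high-copy ColE1/pUC-type origin with ampicillin selection (AmpR), and it also carries an f1 origin and residual lac/T7/T3 cloning-vector elements. The viral portion has a third-generation layout. An RSV promoter drives a truncated HIV-1 5' LTR, followed by the Ψ packaging signal, a gag fragment, the Rev response element, cPPT/CTS, WPRE and a self-inactivating ΔU3 3' LTR. The genome can therefore be packaged when helper functions are supplied in trans and integrates without active LTR promoter function. Depositor comments warn that the plasmid can recombine during bacterial propagation.

Two expression units sit between the LTRs. An SV40 promoter drives puromycin N-acetyltransferase for selection of transduced cells. A full-length EF-1α promoter drives human ZNF177, a zinc finger protein thought to act in transcriptional regulation. ZNF177 was inserted by Gateway cloning between attB1 and attB2 and is fused at its C terminus to a V5 epitope tag for detection. The automated annotation labels only the first part of the interval between the att sites as ZNF177, whereas the catalogue lists an insert of about 1.2 kb based on a RefSeq transcript. The difference may reflect isoform differences relative to the reference protein. The unique 24-bp barcode described in the record is not annotated in the feature table, so its position is not stated. The barcode allows the transcription factor to be identified in pooled overexpression screens, such as those for directed differentiation.
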