Features (pLannotate 1.2.2; 34 found; start..end, strand, type, name):
      5..231     +  promoter       RSV promoter: Rous sarcoma virus enhancer/promoter
    232..412     +  LTR            5' LTR (truncated): truncated 5' long terminal repeat (LTR) from HIV-1
    459..584     +  misc_feature   HIV-1 Ψ: packaging signal of human immunodeficiency virus type 1
    568..931     +  CDS            HIV-1 gag (fragment): gag protein from human immunodeficiency virus 1; gag
   1077..1310    +  misc_feature   RRE: The Rev response element (RRE) of HIV-1 allows for Rev-dependent mRNA export from the nucleus to the cytoplasm.
   1687..1713    +  CDS            Rev (fragment): human immunodeficiency virus 1 (HIV-1) Rev protein; rev; enhances nuclear export of unspliced and incompletely spliced viral mRNAs
   1720..1743    +  promoter       SV40 promoter (fragment): SV40 early promoter
   1744..1815    +  promoter       SV40 promoter (fragment): SV40 enhancer and early promoter
   1839..1974    +  rep_origin     SV40 ori: SV40 origin of replication
   2020..2616    +  CDS            PuroR (fragment): puromycin N-acetyltransferase; pac from Streptomyces; confers resistance to puromycin
   2665..2782    +  misc_feature   cPPT/CTS: central polypurine tract and central termination sequence of HIV-1
   2847..2913    +  CDS            small t antigen (fragment): SV40 (simian virus 40) small t antigen
   2920..4098    +  promoter       EF-1α promoter: strong constitutive promoter for human elongation factor EF-1α
   4119..4136    +  protein_bind   attB1 (fragment): mutant version of attB; core recombination site for the Gateway® BP reaction BP Clonase™
   4142..4534    +  CDS            ZNF177 (fragment): ZN177_HUMAN - Experimental evidence at protein level: Swiss-Prot protein existence level 1. May be involved in transcriptional regulation. From Homo sapiens (Human).
   5107..5130    -  protein_bind   attB2: mutant version of attB; recombination site for the Gateway® BP reaction BP Clonase™
   5138..5179    +  CDS            V5 tag: epitope tag from simian virus 5
   5195..5248    +  promoter       U6 promoter (fragment): RNA polymerase III promoter for human U6 snRNA
   5290..5878    +  misc_feature   WPRE: woodchuck hepatitis virus posttranscriptional regulatory element
   5929..5948    +  misc_feature   cPPT/CTS (fragment): central polypurine tract and central termination sequence of HIV-1
   5950..6183    +  LTR            3' LTR (ΔU3): self-inactivating 3' long terminal repeat (LTR) from HIV-1
   6261..6382    +  polyA_signal   SV40 poly(A) signal: SV40 polyadenylation signal
   6422..6557    +  rep_origin     SV40 ori: SV40 origin of replication
   6578..6596    -  promoter       T7 promoter: promoter for bacteriophage T7 RNA polymerase
   6604..6759    +  CDS            lacZα (fragment): LacZα fragment of β-galactosidase; lacZ fragment
   6764..7192    +  rep_origin     f1 ori (sequence partly withheld): f1 bacteriophage origin of replication; arrow indicates direction of (+) strand synthesis
   7245..7349    +  promoter       AmpR promoter: bla
   7350..8210    +  CDS            AmpR: β-lactamase; bla; confers resistance to ampicillin, carbenicillin, and related antibiotics
   8381..8969    +  rep_origin     ori: high-copy-number ColE1/pMB1/pBR322/pUC origin of replication
   9152..9244    +  CDS            lacI (fragment): lac repressor; lacI; The lac repressor binds to the lac operator to inhibit transcription in E. coli. This inhibition can be relieved by adding lactose or isopropyl-β-D-thiogalactopyranoside (IPTG).
   9257..9278    +  protein_bind   CAP binding site: CAP binding activates transcription in the presence of cAMP. E. coli catabolite activator protein
   9293..9323    +  promoter       lac promoter: promoter for the E. coli lac operon
   9331..9347    +  protein_bind   lac operator: The lac repressor binds to the lac operator to inhibit transcription in E. coli. This inhibition can be relieved by adding lactose or isopropyl-β-D-thiogalactopyranoside (IPTG). lac repressor encoded by lacI
   9392..9410    +  promoter       T3 promoter: promoter for bacteriophage T3 RNA polymerase
>Addgene plasmid #144918 | TFORF3442 | addgene full sequence | sequence record 404490 | Addgene NGS Result
TTAATGTAGTCTTATGCAATACTCTTGTAGTCTTGCAACATGGTAACGATGAGTTAGCAACATGCCTTAC
AAGGAGAGAAAAAGCACCGTGCATGCCGATTGGTGGAAGTAAGGTGGTACGATCGTGCCTTATTAGGAAG
GCAACAGACGGGTCTGACATGGATTGGACGAACCACTGAATTGCCGCATTGCAGAGATATTGTATTTAAG
TGCCTAGCTCGATACATAAACGGGTCTCTCTGGTTAGACCAGATCTGAGCCTGGGAGCTCTCTGGCTAAC
TAGGGAACCCACTGCTTAAGCCTCAATAAAGCTTGCCTTGAGTGCTTCAAGTAGTGTGTGCCCGTCTGTT
GTGTGACTCTGGTAACTAGAGATCCCTCAGACCCTTTTAGTCAGTGTGGAAAATCTCTAGCAGTGGCGCC
CGAACAGGGACTTGAAAGCGAAAGGGAAACCAGAGGAGCTCTCTCGACGCAGGACTCGGCTTGCTGAAGC
GCGCACGGCAAGAGGCGAGGGGCGGCGACTGGTGAGTACGCCAAAAATTTTGACTAGCGGAGGCTAGAAG
GAGAGAGATGGGTGCGAGAGCGTCAGTATTAAGCGGGGGAGAATTAGATCGCGATGGGAAAAAATTCGGT
TAAGGCCAGGGGGAAAGAAAAAATATAAATTAAAACATATAGTATGGGCAAGCAGGGAGCTAGAACGATT
CGCAGTTAATCCTGGCCTGTTAGAAACATCAGAAGGCTGTAGACAAATACTGGGACAGCTACAACCATCC
CTTCAGACAGGATCAGAAGAACTTAGATCATTATATAATACAGTAGCAACCCTCTATTGTGTGCATCAAA
GGATAGAGATAAAAGACACCAAGGAAGCTTTAGACAAGATAGAGGAAGAGCAAAACAAAAGTAAGACCAC
CGCACAGCAAGCGGCCGCTGATCTTCAGACCTGGAGGAGGAGATATGAGGGACAATTGGAGAAGTGAATT
ATATAAATATAAAGTAGTAAAAATTGAACCATTAGGAGTAGCACCCACCAAGGCAAAGAGAAGAGTGGTG
CAGAGAGAAAAAAGAGCAGTGGGAATAGGAGCTTTGTTCCTTGGGTTCTTGGGAGCAGCAGGAAGCACTA
TGGGCGCAGCGTCAATGACGCTGACGGTACAGGCCAGACAATTATTGTCTGGTATAGTGCAGCAGCAGAA
CAATTTGCTGAGGGCTATTGAGGCGCAACAGCATCTGTTGCAACTCACAGTCTGGGGCATCAAGCAGCTC
CAGGCAAGAATCCTGGCTGTGGAAAGATACCTAAAGGATCAACAGCTCCTGGGGATTTGGGGTTGCTCTG
GAAAACTCATTTGCACCACTGCTGTGCCTTGGAATGCTAGTTGGAGTAATAAATCTCTGGAACAGATTTG
GAATCACACGACCTGGATGGAGTGGGACAGAGAAATTAACAATTACACAAGCTTAATACACTCCTTAATT
GAAGAATCGCAAAACCAGCAAGAAAAGAATGAACAAGAATTATTGGAATTAGATAAATGGGCAAGTTTGT
GGAATTGGTTTAACATAACAAATTGGCTGTGGTATATAAAATTATTCATAATGATAGTAGGAGGCTTGGT
AGGTTTAAGAATAGTTTTTGCTGTACTTTCTATAGTGAATAGAGTTAGGCAGGGATATTCACCATTATCG
TTTCAGACCCACCTCCCAACCCCGAGGGGACCCATGCATTGCATCTCAATTAGTCAGCAACCAGGTGTGG
AAAGTCCCCAGGCTCCCCAGCAGGCAGAAGTATGCAAAGCATGCGTCTCAATTAGTCAGCAACCATAGTC
CCGCCCCTAACTCCGCCCATCCCGCCCCTAACTCCGCCCAGTTCCGCCCATTCTCCGCCCCATGGCTGAC
TAATTTTTTTTATTTATGCAGAGGCCGAGGCCGCCTCGGCCTCTGAGCTATTCCAGAAGTAGTGAGGAGG
CTTTTTTGGAGGCCTAGGCTTTTGCAAAAAGCTTTCTAGAGGTACCACCGGAGCTTACCATGACCGAGTA
CAAGCCCACGGTGCGCCTCGCCACCCGCGACGACGTCCCCAGGGCCGTACGCACCCTCGCCGCCGCGTTC
GCCGACTACCCCGCCACGCGCCACACCGTCGATCCGGACCGCCACATCGAGCGGGTCACCGAGCTGCAAG
AACTCTTCCTCACGCGCGTCGGGCTCGACATCGGCAAGGTGTGGGTCGCGGACGACGGCGCCGCCGTGGC
GGTCTGGACCACGCCGGAGAGCGTCGAAGCGGGGGCGGTGTTCGCCGAGATCGGCCCGCGCATGGCCGAG
TTGAGCGGTTCCCGGCTGGCCGCGCAGCAACAGATGGAAGGCCTCCTGGCGCCGCACCGGCCCAAGGAGC
CCGCGTGGTTCCTGGCCACCGTCGGCGTCTCGCCCGACCACCAGGGCAAGGGTCTGGGCAGCGCCGTCGT
GCTCCCCGGAGTGGAGGCGGCCGAGCGCGCCGGGGTGCCCGCCTTCCTGGAGACCTCCGCGCCCCGCAAC
CTCCCCTTCTACGAGCGGCTCGGCTTCACCGTCACCGCCGACGTCGAGGTGCCCGAAGGACCGCGCACCT
GGTGCATGACCCGCAAGCCCGGTGCCAGTTAACGAATTCTAGATCTTGAGACAAATGGCAGTATTCATCC
ACAATTTTAAAAGAAAAGGGGGGATTGGGGGGTACAGTGCAGGGGAAAGAATAGTAGACATAATAGCAAC
AGACATACAAACTAAAGAATTACAAAAACAAATTACAAAAATTCAAAATTTTCGGGTTTATTACAGGGAC
AGCAGAGATCCACTTTGGCGCCGGCTCGAGGCCTGCAGGTGCAAAGATGGATAAAGTTTTAAACAGAGAG
GAATCTTTGCAGCTAATGGACCTTCTAGGTCTTGAAAGGAGTGGGAATTGGCTCCGGTGCCCGTCAGTGG
GCAGAGCGCACATCGCCCACAGTCCCCGAGAAGTTGGGGGGAGGGGTCGGCAATTGAACCGGTGCCTAGA
GAAGGTGGCGCGGGGTAAACTGGGAAAGTGATGTCGTGTACTGGCTCCGCCTTTTTCCCGAGGGTGGGGG
AGAACCGTATATAAGTGCAGTAGTCGCCGTGAACGTTCTTTTTCGCAACGGGTTTGCCGCCAGAACACAG
GTAAGTGCCGTGTGTGGTTCCCGCGGGCCTGGCCTCTTTACGGGTTATGGCCCTTGCGTGCCTTGAATTA
CTTCCACCTGGCTGCAGTACGTGATTCTTGATCCCGAGCTTCGGGTTGGAAGTGGGTGGGAGAGTTCGAG
GCCTTGCGCTTAAGGAGCCCCTTCGCCTCGTGCTTGAGTTGAGGCCTGGCCTGGGCGCTGGGGCCGCCGC
GTGCGAATCTGGTGGCACCTTCGCGCCTGTCTCGCTGCTTTCGATAAGTCTCTAGCCATTTAAAATTTTT
GATGACCTGCTGCGACGCTTTTTTTCTGGCAAGATAGTCTTGTAAATGCGGGCCAAGATCTGCACACTGG
TATTTCGGTTTTTGGGGCCGCGGGCGGCGACGGGGCCCGTGCGTCCCAGCGCACATGTTCGGCGAGGCGG
GGCCTGCGAGCGCGGCCACCGAGAATCGGACGGGGGTAGTCTCAAGCTGGCCGGCCTGCTCTGGTGCCTG
GCCTCGCGCCGCCGTGTATCGCCCCGCCCTGGGCGGCAAGGCTGGCCCGGTCGGCACCAGTTGCGTGAGC
GGAAAGATGGCCGCTTCCCGGCCCTGCTGCAGGGAGCTCAAAATGGAGGACGCGGCGCTCGGGAGAGCGG
GCGGGTGAGTCACCCACACAAAGGAAAAGGGCCTTTCCGTCCTCAGCCGTCGCTTCATGTGACTCCACGG
AGTACCGGGCGCCGTCCAGGCACCTCGATTAGTTCTCGAGCTTTTGGAGTACGTCGTCTTTAGGTTGGGG
GGAGGGGTTTTATGCGATGGAGTTTCCCCACACTGAGTGGGTGGAGACTGAAGTTAGGCCAGCTTGGCAC
TTGATGTAATTCTCCTTGGAATTTGCCCTTTTTGAGTTTGGATCTTGGTTCATTCTCAAGCCTCAGACAG
TGGTTCAAAGTTTTTTTCTTCCATTTCAGGTGTCGTGAGGCTAGCATCGATTGATCAACAAGTTTGTACA
AAAAAGTTGGCATGGCTGCAGGGTGGCTGACAACCTGGTCACAGAACTCAGTAACCTTCCAGGAAGTGGC
AGTGGACTTTTCCCAGGAGGAGTGGGCATTGCTGGACCCTGCTCAAAAAAATCTATACAAAGATGTGATG
CTGGAGAACTTTAGGAACCTGGCCTCAGTAGGGTATCAGCTCTGCAGACACAGTCTGATCTCCAAGGTGG
ATCAAGAACAGCTGAAGACAGATGAAAGAGGAATTTTACAAGGTGACTGTGCAGACTGGGAAACTCAACT
TAAACCAAAAGATACAATTGCTATGCAGAACATTCCTGGGGGAAAAACATCCAATGGCATAAACACGAAC
TGTGTCAGAACTCACTCTGGAGAGATGCCCTATGAATGCAGTGACTGTGGGAAAGCCTTCATTTTTCAGT
CTTCCCTTAAGAAACACATGAGATCTCATACTGGAGAGAAGCCTTATGAGTGTGATCACTGTGGAAAATC
CTTTAGCCAGAGCTCTCATCTGAATGTGCACAAAAGAACTCACACTGGAGAGAAACCCTATGACTGTAAG
GAATGTGGGAAGGCTTTCACTGTTCCTTCATCCCTTCAGAAACATGTGAGAACCCACACTGGAGAGAAAC
CCTATGAATGCAGTGACTGTGGAAAAGCCTTCATCGATCAGTCATCCCTTAAGAAACACACACGCTCTCA
CACTGGAGAGAAGCCTTATGAGTGTAACCAGTGTGGAAAGTCCTTCAGCACAGGCTCTTACCTTATTGTG
CACAAGAGAACTCACACTGGTGAGAAAACCTATGAGTGTAAAGAATGTGGGAAGGCCTTTAGGAATTCCT
CTTGCCTGAGGGTACACGTGAGAACTCACACTGGAGAGAAGCCTTATAAATGTATTCAGTGTGAAAAAGC
CTTTAGCACAAGCACTAACCTTATAATGCACAAGCGAATCCACAATGGCCAGAAACTCCATGAATGCCCA
ACTTTCTTGTACAAAGTGGTTGATATCGGTAAGCCTATCCCTAACCCTCTCCTCGGTCTCGATTCTACGT
AGTAATGAACTAGTCCGTAACTTGAAAGTATTTCGATTTCTTGGCTTTATATATCTTGTGGAAAGGACGA
AAGGCCATTTATGTTGAGAAGCCTACGCGTTAAGTCGACAATCAACCTCTGGATTACAAAATTTGTGAAA
GATTGACTGGTATTCTTAACTATGTTGCTCCTTTTACGCTATGTGGATACGCTGCTTTAATGCCTTTGTA
TCATGCTATTGCTTCCCGTATGGCTTTCATTTTCTCCTCCTTGTATAAATCCTGGTTGCTGTCTCTTTAT
GAGGAGTTGTGGCCCGTTGTCAGGCAACGTGGCGTGGTGTGCACTGTGTTTGCTGACGCAACCCCCACTG
GTTGGGGCATTGCCACCACCTGTCAGCTCCTTTCCGGGACTTTCGCTTTCCCCCTCCCTATTGCCACGGC
GGAACTCATCGCCGCCTGCCTTGCCCGCTGCTGGACAGGGGCTCGGCTGTTGGGCACTGACAATTCCGTG
GTGTTGTCGGGGAAATCATCGTCCTTTCCTTGGCTGCTCGCCTGTGTTGCCACCTGGATTCTGCGCGGGA
CGTCCTTCTGCTACGTCCCTTCGGCCCTCAATCCAGCGGACCTTCCTTCCCGCGGCCTGCTGCCGGCTCT
GCGGCCTCTTCCGCGTCTTCGCCTTCGCCCTCAGACGAGTCGGATCTCCCTTTGGGCCGCCTCCCCGCGT
CGACTTTAAGACCAATGACTTACAAGGCAGCTGTAGATCTTAGCCACTTTTTAAAAGAAAAGGGGGGACT
GGAAGGGCTAATTCACTCCCAACGAAGACAAGATCTGCTTTTTGCTTGTACTGGGTCTCTCTGGTTAGAC
CAGATCTGAGCCTGGGAGCTCTCTGGCTAACTAGGGAACCCACTGCTTAAGCCTCAATAAAGCTTGCCTT
GAGTGCTTCAAGTAGTGTGTGCCCGTCTGTTGTGTGACTCTGGTAACTAGAGATCCCTCAGACCCTTTTA
GTCAGTGTGGAAAATCTCTAGCAGTACGTATAGTAGTTCATGTCATCTTATTATTCAGTATTTATAACTT
GCAAAGAAATGAATATCAGAGAGTGAGAGGAACTTGTTTATTGCAGCTTATAATGGTTACAAATAAAGCA
ATAGCATCACAAATTTCACAAATAAAGCATTTTTTTCACTGCATTCTAGTTGTGGTTTGTCCAAACTCAT
CAATGTATCTTATCATGTCTGGCTCTAGCTATCCCGCCCCTAACTCCGCCCATCCCGCCCCTAACTCCGC
CCAGTTCCGCCCATTCTCCGCCCCATGGCTGACTAATTTTTTTTATTTATGCAGAGGCCGAGGCCGCCTC
GGCCTCTGAGCTATTCCAGAAGTAGTGAGGAGGCTTTTTTGGAGGCCTAGGGACGTACCCAATTCGCCCT
ATAGTGAGTCGTATTACGCGCGCTCACTGGCCGTCGTTTTACAACGTCGTGACTGGGAAAACCCTGGCGT
TACCCAACTTAATCGCCTTGCAGCACATCCCCCTTTCGCCAGCTGGCGTAATAGCGAAGAGGCCCGCACC
GATCGCCCTTCCCAACAGTTGCGCAGCCTGAATGGCGAATGGG
[124 nt withheld, positions 6764-6887]
C
[91 nt withheld, positions 6889-6979]
A
[49 nt withheld, positions 6981-7029]
CCTTTGACGTTGGAGTCCACGTTCTTT
[37 nt withheld, positions 7057-7093]
ACCCTATCTCGGTCTATTCTTTTGATTTATAAGGGATTTTGCCGATTTCGGCCTATTGGTTAAAAAATGA
GCTGATTTAACAAAAATTTAACGCGAATTTTAACAAAATATTAACGCTTACAATTTAGGTGGCACTTTTC
GGGGAAATGTGCGCGGAACCCCTATTTGTTTATTTTTCTAAATACATTCAAATATGTATCCGCTCATGAG
ACAATAACCCTGATAAATGCTTCAATAATATTGAAAAAGGAAGAGTATGAGTATTCAACATTTCCGTGTC
GCCCTTATTCCCTTTTTTGCGGCATTTTGCCTTCCTGTTTTTGCTCACCCAGAAACGCTGGTGAAAGTAA
AAGATGCTGAAGATCAGTTGGGTGCACGAGTGGGTTACATCGAACTGGATCTCAACAGCGGTAAGATCCT
TGAGAGTTTTCGCCCCGAAGAACGTTTTCCAATGATGAGCACTTTTAAAGTTCTGCTATGTGGCGCGGTA
TTATCCCGTATTGACGCCGGGCAAGAGCAACTCGGTCGCCGCATACACTATTCTCAGAATGACTTGGTTG
AGTACTCACCAGTCACAGAAAAGCATCTTACGGATGGCATGACAGTAAGAGAATTATGCAGTGCTGCCAT
AACCATGAGTGATAACACTGCGGCCAACTTACTTCTGACAACGATCGGAGGACCGAAGGAGCTAACCGCT
TTTTTGCACAACATGGGGGATCATGTAACTCGCCTTGATCGTTGGGAACCGGAGCTGAATGAAGCCATAC
CAAACGACGAGCGTGACACCACGATGCCTGTAGCAATGGCAACAACGTTGCGCAAACTATTAACTGGCGA
ACTACTTACTCTAGCTTCCCGGCAACAATTAATAGACTGGATGGAGGCGGATAAAGTTGCAGGACCACTT
CTGCGCTCGGCCCTTCCGGCTGGCTGGTTTATTGCTGATAAATCTGGAGCCGGTGAGCGTGGGTCTCGCG
GTATCATTGCAGCACTGGGGCCAGATGGTAAGCCCTCCCGTATCGTAGTTATCTACACGACGGGGAGTCA
GGCAACTATGGATGAACGAAATAGACAGATCGCTGAGATAGGTGCCTCACTGATTAAGCATTGGTAACTG
TCAGACCAAGTTTACTCATATATACTTTAGATTGATTTAAAACTTCATTTTTAATTTAAAAGGATCTAGG
TGAAGATCCTTTTTGATAATCTCATGACCAAAATCCCTTAACGTGAGTTTTCGTTCCACTGAGCGTCAGA
CCCCGTAGAAAAGATCAAAGGATCTTCTTGAGATCCTTTTTTTCTGCGCGTAATCTGCTGCTTGCAAACA
AAAAAACCACCGCTACCAGCGGTGGTTTGTTTGCCGGATCAAGAGCTACCAACTCTTTTTCCGAAGGTAA
CTGGCTTCAGCAGAGCGCAGATACCAAATACTGTTCTTCTAGTGTAGCCGTAGTTAGGCCACCACTTCAA
GAACTCTGTAGCACCGCCTACATACCTCGCTCTGCTAATCCTGTTACCAGTGGCTGCTGCCAGTGGCGAT
AAGTCGTGTCTTACCGGGTTGGACTCAAGACGATAGTTACCGGATAAGGCGCAGCGGTCGGGCTGAACGG
GGGGTTCGTGCACACAGCCCAGCTTGGAGCGAACGACCTACACCGAACTGAGATACCTACAGCGTGAGCT
ATGAGAAAGCGCCACGCTTCCCGAAGGGAGAAAGGCGGACAGGTATCCGGTAAGCGGCAGGGTCGGAACA
GGAGAGCGCACGAGGGAGCTTCCAGGGGGAAACGCCTGGTATCTTTATAGTCCTGTCGGGTTTCGCCACC
TCTGACTTGAGCGTCGATTTTTGTGATGCTCGTCAGGGGGGCGGAGCCTATGGAAAAACGCCAGCAACGC
GGCCTTTTTACGGTTCCTGGCCTTTTGCTGGCCTTTTGCTCACATGTTCTTTCCTGCGTTATCCCCTGAT
TCTGTGGATAACCGTATTACCGCCTTTGAGTGAGCTGATACCGCTCGCCGCAGCCGAACGACCGAGCGCA
GCGAGTCAGTGAGCGAGGAAGCGGAAGAGCGCCCAATACGCAAACCGCCTCTCCCCGCGCGTTGGCCGAT
TCATTAATGCAGCTGGCACGACAGGTTTCCCGACTGGAAAGCGGGCAGTGAGCGCAACGCAATTAATGTG
AGTTAGCTCACTCATTAGGCACCCCAGGCTTTACACTTTATGCTTCCGGCTCGTATGTTGTGTGGAATTG
TGAGCGGATAACAATTTCACACAGGAAACAGCTATGACCATGATTACGCCAAGCGCGCAATTAACCCTCA
CTAAAGGGAACAAAAGCTGGAGCTGCAAGC
