>Addgene plasmid #144918 | TFORF3442 | depositor partial sequence | sequence record 286869 | Insert
ATCGATTGATCAACAAGTTTGTACAAAAAAGTTGGCATGGCTGCAGGGTGGCTGACAACCTGGTCACAGA
ACTCAGTAACCTTCCAGGAAGTGGCAGTGGACTTTTCCCAGGAGGAGTGGGCATTGCTGGACCCTGCTCA
AAAAAATCTATACAAAGATGTGATGCTGGAGAACTTTAGGAACCTGGCCTCAGTAGGGTATCAGCTCTGC
AGACACAGTCTGATCTCCAAGGTGGATCAAGAACAGCTGAAGACAGATGAAAGAGGAATTTTACAAGGTG
ACTGTGCAGACTGGGAAACTCAACTTAAACCAAAAGATACAATTGCTATGCAGAACATTCCTGGGGGAAA
AACATCCAATGGCATAAACACGAACTGTGTCAGAACTCACTCTGGAGAGATGCCCTATGAATGCAGTGAC
TGTGGGAAAGCCTTCATTTTTCAGTCTTCCCTTAAGAAACACATGAGATCTCATACTGGAGAGAAGCCTT
ATGAGTGTGATCACTGTGGAAAATCCTTTAGCCAGAGCTCTCATCTGAATGTGCACAAAAGAACTCACAC
TGGAGAGAAACCCTATGACTGTAAGGAATGTGGGAAGGCTTTCACTGTTCCTTCATCCCTTCAGAAACAT
GTGAGAACCCACACTGGAGAGAAACCCTATGAATGCAGTGACTGTGGAAAAGCCTTCATCGATCAGTCAT
CCCTTAAGAAACACACACGCTCTCACACTGGAGAGAAGCCTTATGAGTGTAACCAGTGTGGAAAGTCCTT
CAGCACAGGCTCTTACCTTATTGTGCACAAGAGAACTCACACTGGTGAGAAAACCTATGAGTGTAAAGAA
TGTGGGAAGGCCTTTAGGAATTCCTCTTGCCTGAGGGTACACGTGAGAACTCACACTGGAGAGAAGCCTT
ATAAATGTATTCAGTGTGAAAAAGCCTTTAGCACAAGCACTAACCTTATAATGCACAAGCGAATCCACAA
TGGCCAGAAACTCCATGAATGCCCAACTTTCTTGTACAAAGTGGTTGATATCGGTAAGCCTATCCCTAAC
CCTCTCCTCGGTCTCGATTCTACGTAGTAATGAACTAGTCCGTAACTTGAAAGTATTTCGATTTCTTGGC
TTTATATATCTTGTGGAAAGGACGAAAGGCCATTTATGTTGAGAAGCCT
