>Addgene plasmid #144918 | TFORF3442 | depositor partial sequence | sequence record 286870 | Barcode
AAGGCCATTTATGTTGAGAAGCCT
